>Addgene plasmid #167629 | pKP1861 | addgene full sequence | sequence record 339949 | Addgene NGS Result
CTAGCGAATTCGAGCTCGGTACCCGGGGATCCTCTAGAGTCGACCTGCAGGCATGCAGACCTGGTTTTTC
TACTGAAATGATTATGACTTCAATGACCCTTGATTTACCTCGCCGCTTCCCCTGGCCGACGTTACTTTCG
GTCGGAATTGCTGGTGCTGTTGTGGCGGGTCTGCTCTATACCTCGGTACATCAGGTTATTGAACTACCTG
CGCCTGCGCAGCCGATTTCTGTCACGATGGTTACGCCTGCTGATCTCGAACCGCCACAAGCCGTTCAGCC
GCCACCGGAGCCGGTGGTAGAGCCAGAACCGGAACCTGAGCCGATCCCCGAACCGCCAAAAGAAGCACCG
GTGGTCATTGAAAAGCCGAAGCCGAAACCTAAGCCAAAACCGAAGCCGGTGAAAAAGGTACAGGAGCAGC
CAAAACGCGATGTCAAACCCGTAGAGTCGCGTCCGGCATCACCGTTTGAAAATACGGCACCGGCACGCCT
GACATCAAGTACAGCAACGGCTGCAACCAGCAAGCCGGTTACCAGTGTGGCTTCAGGACCACGCGCATTA
AGCCGTAATCAGCCGCAGTATCCGGCTCGAGCACAGGCATTGCGCATTGAAGGGCAGGTTAAAGTTAAAT
TTGACGTTACGCCGGATGGTCGCGTGGATAACGTACAAATCCTCTCAGCCAAGCCTGCGAACATGTTTGA
GCGTGAGGTGAAAAATGCGATGCGCTGTTGGCGTTATGAGCCGGGTAAGCCAGGCAGTGGGATTGTGGTG
AATATCCTGTTTAAAATTAACGGCACCACCGAAATTCAGTAAGCAGAAGCATGCAAGCTTGGCTGTTTTG
GCGGATGAGAGAAGATTTTCAGCCTGATACAGATTAAATCAGAACGCAGAAGCGGTCTGATAAAACAGAA
TTTGCCTGGCGGCAGTAGCGCGGTGGTCCCACCTGACCCCATGCCGAACTCAGAAGTGAAACGCCGTAGC
GCCGATGGTAGTGTGGGGTCTCCCCATGCGAGAGTAGGGAACTGCCAGGCATCAAATAAAACGAAAGGCT
CAGTCGAAAGACTGGGCCTTTCGTTTTATCTGTTGTTTGTCGGTGAACGCTCTCCTGAGTAGGACAAATC
CGCCGGGAGCGGATTTGAACGTTGCGAAGCAACGGCCCGGAGGGTGGCGGGCAGGACGCCCGCCATAAAC
TGCCAGGCATCAAATTAAGCAGAAGGCCATCCTGACGGATGGCCTTTTTGCGTTTCTACAAACTCTTTTG
TTTATTTTTCTAAATACATTCAAATATGTATCCGCTCATGAGACAATAACCCTGATAAATGCTTCAATAA
TATTGAAAAAGGAAGAGTATGAGTATTCAACATTTCCGTGTCGCCCTTATTCCCTTTTTTGCGGCATTTT
GCCTTCCTGTTTTTGCTCACCCAGAAACGCTGGTGAAAGTAAAAGATGCTGAAGATCAGTTGGGTGCAGC
AAACTATTAACTGGCGAACTACTTACTCTAGCTTCCCGGCAACAATTAATAGACTGGATGGAGGCGGATA
AAGTTGCAGGACCACTTCTGCGCTCGGCCCTTCCGGCTGGCTGGTTTATTGCTGATAAATCTGGAGCCGG
TGAGCGTGGGTCTCGCGGTATCATTGCAGCACTGGGGCCAGATGGTAAGCCCTCCCGTATCGTAGTTATC
TACACGACGGGGAGTCAGGCAACTATGGATGAACGAAATAGACAGATCGCTGAGATAGGTGCCTCACTGA
TTAAGCATTGGTAACTGTCAGACCAAGTTTACTCATATATACTTTAGATTGATT
[125 nt withheld, positions 1805-1929]
C
[141 nt withheld, positions 1931-2071]
CCTTTGACGTTGGAGTCCACGTTCTTT
[37 nt withheld, positions 2099-2135]
ACCCTATCTCGGGCTATTCTTTTGATTTATAAGGGATTTTGCCGATTTCGGCCTATTGGTTAAAAAATGA
GCTGATTTAACAAAAATTTAACGCGAATTTTAACAAAATATTAACGTTTACAATTTAAAAGGATCTAGGT
GAAGATCCTTTTTGATAATCTCATGACCAAAATCCCTTAACGTGAGTTTTCGTTCCACTGAGCGTCAGAC
CCCGTAGAAAAGATCAAAGGATCTTCTTGAGATCCTTTTTTTCTGCGCGTAATCTGCTGCTTGCAAACAA
AAAAACCACCGCTACCAGCGGTGGTTTGTTTGCCGGATCAAGAGCTACCAACTCTTTTTCCGAAGGTAAC
TGGCTTCAGCAGAGCGCAGATACCAAATACTGTCCTTCTAGTGTAGCCGTAGTTAGGCCACCACTTCAAG
AACTCTGTAGCACCGCTTACATACCTCGCTCTGCTAATCCTGTTACCAGTCAGGCATTTGAGAAGCACAC
GGTCACACTGCTTCCGGTAGTCAATAAACCGGTAAACCAGCAATAGACATAAGCGGCTATTTAACGACCC
TGCCCTGAACCGACGACCGGGTCGAATTTGCTTTCGAATTTCTGCCATTCATCCGCTTATTATCACTTAT
TCAGGCGTAGCAACCAGGCGTTTAAGGGCACCAATAACTGCCTTAAAAAAATTACGCCCCGCCCTGCCAC
TCATCGCAGTACTGTTGTAATTCATTAAGCATTCTGCCGACATGGAAGCCATCACAAACGGCATGATGAA
CCTGAATCGCCAGCGGCATCAGCACCTTGTCGCCTTGCGTATAATATTTGCCCATGGTGAAAACGGGGGC
GAAGAAGTTGTCCATATTGGCCACGTTTAAATCAAAACTGGTGAAACTCACCCAGGGATTGGCTGAGACG
AAAAACATATTCTCAATAAACCCTTTAGGGAAATAGGCCAGGTTTTCACCGTAACACGCCACATCTTGCG
AATATATGTGTAGAAACTGCCGGAAATCGTCGTGGTATTCACTCCAGAGCGATGAAAACGTTTCAGTTTG
CTCATGGAAAACGGTGTAACAAGGGTGAACACTATCCCATATCACCAGCTCACCGTCTTTCATTGCCATA
CGGAATTCCGGATGAGCATTCATCAGGCGGGCAAGAATGTGAATAAAGGCCGGATAAAACTTGTGCTTAT
TTTTCTTTACGGTCTTTAAAAAGGCCGTAATATCCAGCTGAACGGTCTGGTTATAGGTACATTGAGCAAC
TGACTGAAATGCCTCAAAATGTTCTTTACGATGCCATTGGGATATATCAACGGTGGTATATCCAGTGATT
TTTTTCTCCATTTTAGCTTCCTTAGCTCCTGAAAATCTCGATAACTCAAAAAATACGCCCGGTAGTGATC
TTATTTCATTATGGTGAAAGTTGGAACCTCTTACGTGCCGATCAACGTCTCATTTTCGCCAAAAGTTGGC
CCAGGGCTTCCCGGTATCAACAGGGACACCAGGATTTATTTATTCTGCGAAGTGATCTTCCGTCACAGGT
ATTTATTCGGCGCAAAGTGCGTCGGGTGATGCTGCCAACTTACTGATTTAGTGTATGATGGTGTTTTTGA
GGTGCTCCAGTGGCTTCTGTTTCTATCAGCTGTCCCTCCTGTTCAGCTACTGACGGGGTGGTGCGTAACG
GCAAAAGCACCGCCGGACATCAGCGCTAGTAGCGGAGTGTATACTGGCTTACTATGTTGGCACTGATGAG
GGTGTCAGTGAAGTGCTTCATGTGGCAGGAGAAAAAAGGCTGCACCGGTGCGTCAGCAGAATATGTGATA
CAGGATATATTCCGCTTCCTCGCTCACTGACTCGCTACGCTCGGTCGTTCGACTGCGGCGAGCGGAAATG
GCTTACGAACGGGGCGGAGATTTCCTGGAAGATGCCAGGAAGATACTTAACAGGGAAGTGAGAGGGCCGC
GGCAAAGCCGTTTTTCCATAGGCTCCGCCCCCCTGACAAGCATCACGAAATCTGACGCTCAAATCAGTGG
TGGCGAAACCCGACAGGACTATAAAGATACCAGGCGTTTCCCCCTGGCGGCTCCCTCGTGCGCTCTCCTG
TTCCTGCCTTTCGGTTTACCGGTGTCATTCCGCTGTTATGGCCGCGTTTGTCTCATTCCACGCCTGACAC
TCAGTTCCGGGTAGGCAGTTCGCTCCAAGCTGGACTGTATGCACGAACCCCCCGTTCAGTCCGACCGCTG
CGCCTTATCCGGTAACTATCGTCTTGAGTCCAACCCGGAAAGACATGCAAAAGCACCACTGGCAGCAGCC
ACTGGTAATTGATTTAGAGGAGTTAGTCTTGAAGTCATGCGCCGGTTAAGGCTAAACTGAAAGGACAAGT
TTTGGTGACTGCGCTCCTCCAAGCCAGTTACCTCGGTTCAAAGAGTTGGTAGCTCAGAGAACCTTCGAAA
AACCGCCCTGCAAGGCGGTTTTTTCGTTTTCAGAGCAAGAGATTACGCGCAGACCAAAACGATCTCAAGA
AGATCATCTTATTAATCAGATAAAATATTTCTAGGCTCATGAGCCCGAAGTGGCGAGCCCGATCTTCCCC
ATCGGTGATGTCGGCGATATAGGCGCCAGCAACCGCACCTGTGGCGCCGGTGATGCCGGCCACGATGCGT
CCGGCGTAGAGGATCTGCTCATGTTTGACAGCTTATCATCGATTCAGCTTTTCAGCCGCCGCCAGAACGT
CGTCCGGCTGATGCCTAAATAATTCGCCGCTGCTGTTTTATCGCCATTAAATTTCTCCAGTGCCTGTTGT
GGTGTCAGTAAGCGTGGAGCGGGAGTTTTCGCCGACTCGCGCGCCAGTTCCGGCAGTAGCAGCTGCAAAA
ATTGCGGCGTTAAATCCGGCGTCGGTTCCACACTTAAAAATAGCGCCAGTCGCTCCATCATATTGCGCAG
TTCACGAATATTGCCCGGCCAGTCGTAGTGCACCAGCACGGTTTCGCTTGCCTGTAATCCCTGGCGTAAT
GCGGCAGAAAACGGGGTGGAGAGCGCCGCCAGAGACACTTTCAAAAAGCTTTCCGCCAGTGGCAGAATAT
CCGCCACCCGCTCGCGCAGTGGTGGCAATTGCAGACGCAAAATACTCAGCCGATAAAACAGGTCACGGCG
AAACTGCCCTTGCCGCATATCTTCTTCCAGATTGCAGTGAGTGGCGCTAATGACCCGCACATCCACCGGA
ACAGGCTGATGCCCGCCGACGCGGGTGACCTCTTTTTCTTCCAGCACCCGCAGCAGCCGGGTCTGCAACG
GCAGCGGCATTTCGCCAATCTCATCGAGAAACAGCGTACCTCCGTGGGCGATTTCAAACAGCCCGGCGCG
ACCGCCGCGTCGCGAGCCGGTAAACGCCCCTTCCTCATAGCCAAACAGTTCTGCTTCCAGCAGCGATTCG
GCAATCGCCCCGCAGTTGACTGCAACAAACGGATGCGACTTTTTGCCCTGTCGCGCATCGTGGCGGGCAA
AATATTCCCGATGAATCGCCTGGGCCGCCAGCTCTTTGCCCGTCCCCGTTTCCCCCTCAATCAACACCGC
TGCACTGGAGCGGGCATACAGCAAAATAGTCTGCCGTACTTGTTCCATCTGTGGTGATTGACCGAGCATA
TCGCCCAGCACGTAACGAGTTCTCAGGGCGTTGCGGGTGGCATCGTGAGTGTTATGGCGTAACGACATGC
GCGTCATATCCAGCGCATCGCTGAACGCCTGGCGCACGGTGGCGGCGGAATAGATAAAAATTCCGGTCAT
TCCGGCTTCTTCTGCCAGATCGGTAATCAGCCCCGCGCCGACCACCGCTTCGGTGCCGTTAGCTTTTAGC
TCGTTAATCTGCCCGCGTGCGTCTTCTTCGGTAATGTAGCTACGTTGATCGAGGCGCAAATTAAAGGTTT
TTTGAAACGCCACCAGTGCCGGAATAGTTTCCTGATAAGTGACAACGCCGATAGAAGAGGTGAGTTTTCC
GGCTTTTGCCAGTGCCTGTAACACATCGTAGCCGCTCGGTTTAATCAAAATAACTGGCACTGACAGGCGG
CTTTTCAGGTACGCGCCGTTAGATCCAGCGGCGATGATGGCGTCACAGCGTTCGTTTGCCAGTTTCTTGT
GGATGTAGGTCACCGCTTTTTCAAAGCCAAGCTGGATAGGGGTAATGTTCGCCAGGTGATCAAACTCGAG
GCTGATATCGCGAAACAGCTCGAACAGGCGCGTTACAGATACCGTCCAGATAACCGGTTTGTCGTCATTA
AGCCGTGGTGGATGTGCCATAGCGCACCGCAAAGTTAAGAAACCGAATATTGGGTTTAGTCTTGTTTCAT
AATTGTTGCAATGAAACGCGGTGAAACATTGCCTGAAACGTTAACTGAAACGCATATTTGCGGATTAGTT
CATGACTTTATCTCTAACAAATTGAAATTAAACATTTAATTTTATTAAGGCAATTGTGGCACACCCCTTG
CTTTGTCTTTATCAACGCAAATAACAAGTTGATAACAAG
Features (pLannotate 1.2.2; 19 found; start..end, strand, type, name):
      6..57      +  misc_feature   MCS (fragment): pUC18/19 multiple cloning site
     93..809     +  CDS            tonB: TONB_ECOLI - Also known as exbA. Experimental evidence at protein level: Swiss-Prot protein existence level 1. Interacts with outer membrane receptor proteins that carry out high-affinity binding and energy dependent uptake into the periplasmic space of specific substrates such as cobalamin, and various iron compounds (such as iron dicitrate, enterochelin, aerobactin, etc.). In the absence of TonB these receptors bind their substrates but do not carry out active transport. TonB also interacts with some colicins and is involved in the energy-dependent, irreversible steps of bacteriophages phi 8
    914..1029    +  ncRNA          5S rRNA: Accession: RF00001 - 5S ribosomal RNA
   1033..1119    +  terminator     rrnB T1 terminator: Escherichia coli rrnB; transcription terminator T1 from the E. coli rrnB gene
   1211..1238    +  terminator     rrnB T2 terminator: transcription terminator T2 from the E. coli rrnB gene
   1257..1348    +  promoter       AmpR promoter: bla
   1349..1468    +  CDS            AmpR (fragment): β-lactamase; bla; confers resistance to ampicillin, carbenicillin, and related antibiotics
   1469..1763    +  CDS            bla(M) (fragment): β-lactamase lacking the signal sequence; bla(M); allows cytosolic expression of β-lactamase
   1806..2186    +  rep_origin     M13 ori (sequence partly withheld): M13 bacteriophage origin of replication; arrow indicates direction of (+) strand synthesis
   2372..2605    +  rep_origin     ori (fragment): high-copy-number ColE1/pMB1/pBR322/pUC origin of replication
   2817..3476    -  CDS            CmR: chloramphenicol acetyltransferase; cat; confers resistance to chloramphenicol
   3477..3579    -  promoter       cat promoter: promoter of the E. coli cat gene encoding chloramphenicol acetyltransferase
   3700..3843    +  mobile_element IS1 (fragment): prokaryotic transposable element IS1
   3845..3866    +  misc_feature   bom (fragment): basis of mobility region from pBR322
   3965..4020    -  rep_origin     RSF ori (fragment): Plasmids containing the RSF 1030 origin of replication can be propagated in E. coli cells that contain additional plasmids with compatible origins.
   4108..4653    -  rep_origin     p15A ori: Plasmids containing the medium-copy-number p15A origin of replication can be propagated in E. coli cells that contain a second plasmid with the ColE1 origin.
   4690..4810    -  CDS            TcR (fragment): tetracycline efflux protein; tet; confers resistance to tetracycline
   4820..4839    +  promoter       tet promoter (fragment): E. coli promoter for tetracycline efflux protein gene
   4842..6425    -  CDS            prpR: PRPR_ECOLI - Also known as yahP. Experimental evidence at protein level: Swiss-Prot protein existence level 1. Involved in the transcriptional regulation of the propionate catabolism operon. From Escherichia coli (strain K12).
