[The description below was written by a language model from this plasmid's Addgene catalogue record and pLannotate feature annotations shown in this document.]
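Description:
pKP1861 is a bacterial expression plasmid built on the pPro33 backbone that produces a triple-substituted variant of the Escherichia coli TonB protein (C18G, H20A, R212C). It is derived from a parent plasmid in the same collection, pKP1362. The annotated sequence shows a complete chloramphenicol acetyltransferase gene with its cat promoter as the working selection marker, matching the catalogued chloramphenicol resistance. The only intact replication origin annotated is p15A, which is generally regarded as medium copy and compatible with ColE1-type plasmids, although the catalogue entry lists the plasmid as high copy. An M13 phage origin is also present. The β-lactamase, tetracycline resistance, ColE1-type ori, RSF ori, IS1 and bom annotations are all fragments, apparently remnants of the vector's construction history rather than functional parts.

The tonB coding sequence lies just downstream of a partial pUC-type multiple cloning site and is followed by the 5S rRNA region and the rrnB T1 and T2 transcription terminators. The promoter driving tonB is not annotated, but the plasmid carries a divergently oriented prpR gene, which encodes the transcriptional regulator of the propionate catabolism operon; this suggests propionate-regulated expression, though the record does not say so explicitly. Residue numbering follows the functional start codon, the third ATG of the open reading frame, so automated ORF calls may add extra N-terminal residues. TonB couples energy to outer membrane transporters for uptake of iron-siderophore complexes and cobalamin. The associated work concerns in vivo contact sites between TonB and the transporter FepA. The record does not state the role of each substitution.
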