Addgene plasmid #167629: pKP1861
Purpose: Express TonB C18G, H20A, R212C.
Depositing lab: Kathleen Postle. Depositing organization: Pennsylvania State University. Publication: Identification of New In Vivo TonB-FepA Rendezvous Sites. Postle K, Kho K, Gresock M, Ghosh J, Larsen R. bioRxiv 2021.12.08.471779 10.1101/2021.12.08.471779.
Backbone
  Vector backbone: pPro33
  Vector type: Bacterial Expression
Growth in bacteria
  Bacterial resistance: Chloramphenicol, 25 μg/mL
  Growth temperature: 37°C
  Growth strain: DH5alpha
  Copy number: High Copy
Gene/Insert
  Gene/Insert name: tonB C18G, H20A, R212C
  Species: Escherichia coli
  Mutation: tonB with C18G, H20A, R212C mutations
  Cloning method: Restriction Enzyme; 5′ cloning site Unknown (unknown if destroyed)
Terms and licenses: Academic/Nonprofit Terms; Industry Terms: Not Available to Industry
Depositor comments: Parent plasmid is pKP1362 in this collection. Please note that some Genbank listings and Snapgene's ORF recognition software may add additional amino acids to the TonB ORF. Postle and Skare, 1988, PMID: 2839513 demonstrated that the first two Met residues of the open reading frame are not translated and that TonB starts with the third ATG codon. The mutations listed above are numbered based on the functional starting codon.
How to cite: pKP1861 was a gift from Kathleen Postle (Addgene plasmid # 167629 ; http://n2t.net/addgene:167629 ; RRID:Addgene_167629)
